Addgene plasmid #62163: pMuLE ENTR CMV PuroR L3-L2
Purpose: MuLE (Multiple Lentiviral Expression) Entry vector containing a CMV promoter and Puromycin module. Compatible with MultiSite Gateway cloning
Depositing lab: Ian Frew. Depositing organization: University of Zurich. Publication: A versatile modular vector system for rapid combinatorial mammalian genetics. Albers J, Danzer C, Rechsteiner M, Lehmann H, Brandt LP, Hejhal T, Catalano A, Busenhart P, Goncalves AF, Brandt S, Bode PK, Bode-Lesniewska B, Wild PJ, Frew IJ. J Clin Invest. 2015 Mar 9. pii: 79743. doi: 10.1172/JCI79743. PubMed 25751063.
Backbone
  Vector backbone: N/A
  Vector type: Mammalian Expression ; MuLE Gateway Entry Vector
Growth in bacteria
  Bacterial resistance: Kanamycin, 50 μg/mL
  Growth temperature: 37°C
  Growth strain: DH5alpha
  Copy number: High Copy
Gene/Insert
  Gene/Insert name: Puromycin
  Species: Synthetic
  Promoter: CMV
  Cloning method: Gateway Cloning
  Sequencing primers: 5′ M13-fwd; 3′ M13-rev
Terms and licenses: Academic/Nonprofit Terms; Industry Terms: Not Available to Industry
How to cite: pMuLE ENTR CMV PuroR L3-L2 was a gift from Ian Frew (Addgene plasmid # 62163 ; http://n2t.net/addgene:62163 ; RRID:Addgene_62163)
