[The description below was written by a language model from this plasmid's Addgene catalogue record and pLannotate feature annotations shown in this document.]
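Description:
pMuLE ENTR CMV PuroR L3-L2 is a Gateway entry plasmid of about 3.9 kb from the MuLE (Multiple Lentiviral Expression) system, a modular toolkit for assembling several expression units into a single lentiviral vector by MultiSite Gateway recombination. The record gives no named backbone, but the annotated features resemble a typical pENTR-style entry vector. These include a high-copy ColE1/pUC-type origin, a kanamycin resistance gene (aph(3')-Ia) for selection in E. coli, and rrnB T1 and T2 terminators upstream of the cloning region that shield the insert from read-through transcription. Short lacI and lacZα fragments are also annotated and appear to be non-functional cloning remnants.

The payload lies between an attL3 site and an attL2 site. It consists of the human cytomegalovirus immediate-early enhancer and promoter followed by the PuroR coding sequence (puromycin N-acetyltransferase, pac), forming a mammalian selection module. A small fragment annotated as truncated HIV-1 5' LTR overlaps the end of the CMV promoter, and a T7 promoter sits just upstream of PuroR. No polyadenylation signal is annotated within the module, so transcript processing would presumably rely on sequences supplied by the destination vector.

The L3-L2 site combination fixes the position and orientation this module takes in an LR Clonase reaction, placing it as the last element alongside entry clones carrying complementary att sites. The plasmid is not itself a lentiviral vector. It serves to add a CMV-driven puromycin resistance cassette to multi-element MuLE lentiviral constructs so that transduced mammalian cells can be selected with puromycin.
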