Features (pLannotate 1.2.2; 14 found; start..end, strand, type, name):
      9..108     -  protein_bind   attL2: mutant version of attL; recombination site for the Gateway® LR reaction LR Clonase™
    139..157     -  promoter       T7 promoter: promoter for bacteriophage T7 RNA polymerase
    291..1100    +  CDS            KanR: aminoglycoside phosphotransferase; aph(3')-Ia; confers resistance to kanamycin in bacteria or G418 (Geneticin®) in eukaryotes
   1247..1835    +  rep_origin     ori: high-copy-number ColE1/pMB1/pBR322/pUC origin of replication
   2018..2110    +  CDS            lacI (fragment): lac repressor; lacI; The lac repressor binds to the lac operator to inhibit transcription in E. coli. This inhibition can be relieved by adding lactose or isopropyl-β-D-thiogalactopyranoside (IPTG).
   2165..2192    -  terminator     rrnB T2 terminator: transcription terminator T2 from the E. coli rrnB gene
   2324..2367    +  terminator     rrnB T1 terminator: Escherichia coli rrnB; transcription terminator T1 from the E. coli rrnB gene
   2414..2450    -  CDS            lacZα (fragment): LacZα fragment of β-galactosidase; lacZ fragment
   2467..2562    +  protein_bind   attL3: mutant version of attL; recombination site for the Gateway® LR reaction LR Clonase™
   2590..2969    +  enhancer       CMV enhancer: human cytomegalovirus immediate early enhancer
   2970..3173    +  promoter       CMV promoter: human cytomegalovirus (CMV) immediate early promoter
   3169..3202    +  LTR            5' LTR (truncated) (fragment): truncated 5' long terminal repeat (LTR) from HIV-1
   3218..3236    +  promoter       T7 promoter: promoter for bacteriophage T7 RNA polymerase
   3253..3852    +  CDS            PuroR: puromycin N-acetyltransferase; pac from Streptomyces alboniger; confers resistance to puromycin
>Addgene plasmid #62163 | pMuLE ENTR CMV PuroR L3-L2 | depositor full sequence | sequence record 101447 | Full Sequence
CTAGAGGTACCCAGCTTTCTTGTACAAAGTTGGCATTATAAGAAAGCATTGCTTATCAATTTGTTGCAAC
GAACAGGTCACTATCAGTCAAAATAAAATCATTATTTGCCATCCAGCTGCAGGGCGGCCGCGATATCCCC
TATAGTGAGTCGTATTACATGGTCATAGCTGTTTCCTGGCAGCTCTGGCCCGTGTCTCAAAATCTCTGAT
GTTACATTGCACAAGATAAAAATATATCATCATGAACAATAAAACTGTCTGCTTACATAAACAGTAATAC
AAGGGGTGTTATGAGCCATATTCAACGGGAAACGTCGAGGCCGCGATTAAATTCCAACATGGATGCTGAT
TTATATGGGTATAAATGGGCTCGCGATAATGTCGGGCAATCAGGTGCGACAATCTATCGCTTGTATGGGA
AGCCCGATGCGCCAGAGTTGTTTCTGAAACATGGCAAAGGTAGCGTTGCCAATGATGTTACAGATGAGAT
GGTCAGACTAAACTGGCTGACGGAATTTATGCCTCTTCCGACCATCAAGCATTTTATCCGTACTCCTGAT
GATGCATGGTTACTCACCACTGCGATCCCCGGAAAAACAGCATTCCAGGTATTAGAAGAATATCCTGATT
CAGGTGAAAATATTGTTGATGCGCTGGCAGTGTTCCTGCGCCGGTTGCATTCGATTCCTGTTTGTAATTG
TCCTTTTAACAGCGATCGCGTATTTCGTCTCGCTCAGGCGCAATCACGAATGAATAACGGTTTGGTTGAT
GCGAGTGATTTTGATGACGAGCGTAATGGCTGGCCTGTTGAACAAGTCTGGAAAGAAATGCATAAACTTT
TGCCATTCTCACCGGATTCAGTCGTCACTCATGGTGATTTCTCACTTGATAACCTTATTTTTGACGAGGG
GAAATTAATAGGTTGTATTGATGTTGGACGAGTCGGAATCGCAGACCGATACCAGGATCTTGCCATCCTA
TGGAACTGCCTCGGTGAGTTTTCTCCTTCATTACAGAAACGGCTTTTTCAAAAATATGGTATTGATAATC
CTGATATGAATAAATTGCAGTTTCATTTGATGCTCGATGAGTTTTTCTAATCAGAATTGGTTAATTGGTT
GTAACACTGGCAGAGCATTACGCTGACTTGACGGGACGGCGCAAGCTCATGACCAAAATCCCTTAACGTG
AGTTACGCGTCGTTCCACTGAGCGTCAGACCCCGTAGAAAAGATCAAAGGATCTTCTTGAGATCCTTTTT
TTCTGCGCGTAATCTGCTGCTTGCAAACAAAAAAACCACCGCTACCAGCGGTGGTTTGTTTGCCGGATCA
AGAGCTACCAACTCTTTTTCCGAAGGTAACTGGCTTCAGCAGAGCGCAGATACCAAATACTGTTCTTCTA
GTGTAGCCGTAGTTAGGCCACCACTTCAAGAACTCTGTAGCACCGCCTACATACCTCGCTCTGCTAATCC
TGTTACCAGTGGCTGCTGCCAGTGGCGATAAGTCGTGTCTTACCGGGTTGGACTCAAGACGATAGTTACC
GGATAAGGCGCAGCGGTCGGGCTGAACGGGGGGTTCGTGCACACAGCCCAGCTTGGAGCGAACGACCTAC
ACCGAACTGAGATACCTACAGCGTGAGCTATGAGAAAGCGCCACGCTTCCCGAAGGGAGAAAGGCGGACA
GGTATCCGGTAAGCGGCAGGGTCGGAACAGGAGAGCGCACGAGGGAGCTTCCAGGGGGAAACGCCTGGTA
TCTTTATAGTCCTGTCGGGTTTCGCCACCTCTGACTTGAGCGTCGATTTTTGTGATGCTCGTCAGGGGGG
CGGAGCCTATGGAAAAACGCCAGCAACGCGGCCTTTTTACGGTTCCTGGCCTTTTGCTGGCCTTTTGCTC
ACATGTTCTTTCCTGCGTTATCCCCTGATTCTGTGGATAACCGTATTACCGCCTTTGAGTGAGCTGATAC
CGCTCGCCGCAGCCGAACGACCGAGCGCAGCGAGTCAGTGAGCGAGGAAGCGGAAGAGCGCCCAATACGC
AAACCGCCTCTCCCCGCGCGTTGGCCGATTCATTAATGCAGCTGGCACGACAGGTTTCCCGACTGGAAAG
CGGGCAGTGAGCGCAACGCAATTAATACGCGTACCGCTAGCCAGGAAGAGTTTGTAGAAACGCAAAAAGG
CCATCCGTCAGGATGGCCTTCTGCTTAGTTTGATGCCTGGCAGTTTATGGCGGGCGTCCTGCCCGCCACC
CTCCGGGCCGTTGCTTCACAACGTTCAAATCCGCTCCCGGCGGATTTGTCCTACTCAGGAGAGCGTTCAC
CGACAAACAACAGATAAAACGAAAGGCCCAGTCTTCCGACTGAGCCTTTCGTTTTATTTGATGCCTGGCA
GTTCCCTACTCTCGCGTTAACGCTAGCATGGATGTTTTCCCAGTCACGACGTTGTAAAACGACGGCCAGT
CTTAAGCTCGGGCCCCAAATAATGATTTTATTTTGACTGATAGTGACCTGTTCGTTGCAACAAATTGATG
AGCAATGCTTTTTTATAATGCCAACTTTGTATAATAAAGTTGGCGATGTACGGGCCAGATATACGCGTTG
ACATTGATTATTGACTAGTTATTAATAGTAATCAATTACGGGGTCATTAGTTCATAGCCCATATATGGAG
TTCCGCGTTACATAACTTACGGTAAATGGCCCGCCTGGCTGACCGCCCAACGACCCCCGCCCATTGACGT
CAATAATGACGTATGTTCCCATAGTAACGCCAATAGGGACTTTCCATTGACGTCAATGGGTGGAGTATTT
ACGGTAAACTGCCCACTTGGCAGTACATCAAGTGTATCATATGCCAAGTACGCCCCCTATTGACGTCAAT
GACGGTAAATGGCCCGCCTGGCATTATGCCCAGTACATGACCTTATGGGACTTTCCTACTTGGCAGTACA
TCTACGTATTAGTCATCGCTATTACCATGGTGATGCGGTTTTGGCAGTACATCAATGGGCGTGGATAGCG
GTTTGACTCACGGGGATTTCCAAGTCTCCACCCCATTGACGTCAATGGGAGTTTGTTTTGGCACCAAAAT
CAACGGGACTTTCCAAAATGTCGTAACAACTCCGCCCCATTGACGCAAATGGGCGGTAGGCGTGTACGGT
GGGAGGTCTATATAAGCAGAGCTCTCTGGCTAACTAGAGAACCCACTGCTTACTGGCTTATCGAAATTAA
TACGACTCACTATAGGGAGACCCAAGCTTACCATGACCGAGTACAAGCCCACGGTGCGCCTCGCCACCCG
CGACGACGTCCCCAGGGCCGTACGCACCCTCGCCGCCGCGTTCGCCGACTACCCCGCCACGCGCCACACC
GTCGATCCGGACCGCCACATCGAGCGGGTCACCGAGCTGCAAGAACTCTTCCTCACGCGCGTCGGGCTCG
ACATCGGCAAGGTGTGGGTCGCGGACGACGGCGCCGCGGTGGCGGTCTGGACCACGCCGGAGAGCGTCGA
AGCGGGGGCGGTGTTCGCCGAGATCGGCCCGCGCATGGCCGAGTTGAGCGGTTCCCGGCTGGCCGCGCAG
CAACAGATGGAAGGCCTCCTGGCGCCGCACCGGCCCAAGGAGCCCGCGTGGTTCCTGGCCACCGTCGGCG
TCTCGCCCGACCACCAGGGCAAGGGTCTGGGCAGCGCCGTCGTGCTCCCCGGAGTGGAGGCGGCCGAGCG
CGCCGGGGTGCCCGCCTTCCTGGAGACCTCCGCGCCCCGCAACCTCCCCTTCTACGAGCGGCTCGGCTTC
ACCGTCACCGCCGACGTCGAGGTGCCCGAAGGACCGCGCACCTGGTGCATGACCCGCAAGCCCGGTGCCT
GACGCCCGCCCCACGACCCGCAGCGCCCGACCGAAAGGAGCGCACGACCCCATGCATCGCCAGTCGAGCA
TGCAT
