>Addgene plasmid #62163 | pMuLE ENTR CMV PuroR L3-L2 | addgene partial sequence | sequence record 116364 | M13-F20 5'-TGTAAAACGACGGCCAGT-3'
GACTGATAGTGACCTGTTCGTTGCAACAAATTGATGAGCAATGCTTTTTTATAATGCCAACTTTGTATAA
TAAAGTTGGCGATGTACGGGCCAGATATACGCGTTGACATTGATTATTGACTAGTTATTAATAGTAATCA
ATTACGGGGTCATTAGTTCATAGCCCATATATGGAGTTCCGCGTTACATAACTTACGGTAAATGGCCCGC
CTGGCTGACCGCCCAACGACCCCCGCCCATTGACGTCAATAATGACGTATGTTCCCATAGTAACGCCAAT
AGGGACTTTCCATTGACGTCAATGGGTGGAGTATTTACGGTAAACTGCCCACTTGGCAGTACATCAAGTG
TATCATATGCCAAGTACGCCCCCTATTGACGTCAATGACGGTAAATGGCCCGCCTGGCATTATGCCCAGT
ACATGACCTTATGGGACTTTCCTACTTGGCAGTACATCTACGTATTAGTCATCGCTATTACCATGGTGAT
GCGGTTTTGGCAGTACATCAATGGGCGTGGATAGCGGTTTGACTCACGGGGATTTCCAAGTCTCCACCCC
ATTGACGTCAATGGGAGTTTGTTTTGGCACCAAAATCAACGGGACTTTCCAAAATGTCGTAACAACTCCG
CCCCATTGACGCAAATGGGCGGTAGGCGTGTACGGTGGGAGGTCTATATAAGCAGAGCTCTCTGGCTAAC
TAGAGAACCCACTGCTTACTGGCTTATCG
