>Addgene plasmid #62163 | pMuLE ENTR CMV PuroR L3-L2 | addgene partial sequence | sequence record 116366 | M13-Rev 5'-CAGGAAACAGCTATGACC-3'
TGCAGCTGGATGGCAAATAATGATTTTATTTTGACTGATAGTGACCTGTTCGTTGCAACAAATTGATAAG
CAATGCTTTCTTATAATGCCAACTTTGTACAAGAAAGCTGGGTACCTCTAGATGCATGCTCGACTGGCGA
TGCATGGGGTCGTGCGCTCCTTTCGGTCGGGCGCTGCGGGTCGTGGGGCGGGCGTCAGGCACCGGGCTTG
CGGGTCATGCACCAGGTGCGCGGTCCTTCGGGCACCTCGACGTCGGCGGTGACGGTGAAGCCGAGCCGCT
CGTAGAAGGGGAGGTTGCGGGGCGCGGAGGTCTCCAGGAAGGCGGGCACCCCGGCGCGCTCGGCCGCCTC
CACTCCGGGGAGCACGACGGCGCTGCCCAGACCCTTGCCCTGGTGGTCGGGCGAGACGCCGACGGTGGCC
AGGAACCACGCGGGCTCCTTGGGCCGGTGCGGCGCCAGGAGGCCTTCCATCTGTTGCTGCGCGGCCAGCC
GGGAACCGCTCAACTCGGCCATGCGCGGGCCGATCTCGGCGAACACCGCCCCCGCTTCGACGCTCTCCGG
CGTGGTCCAGACCGCCACCGCGGCGCCGTCGTCCGCGACCCACACCTTGCCGATGTCGAGCCCGACGCGC
GTGAGGAAGAGTTCTTGCAGCTCGGTGACCCGCTCGATGTGGCGGTCCGGATCGACGGTGTGGCGCGTGG
C
